Addgene plasmid #201996: pBEL2719
Purpose: Complementation of M. smegmatis MceG(Y178A)
Depositing lab: Gira Bhabha & Damian Ekiert. Depositing organization: NYU Grossman School of Medicine. Publication: Structure of an endogenous mycobacterial MCE lipid transporter. Chen J, Fruhauf A, Fan C, Ponce J, Ueberheide B, Bhabha G, Ekiert D. Res Sq. 2023 Jan 10:rs.3.rs-2412186. doi: 10.21203/rs.3.rs-2412186/v1. Preprint. PubMed 36711512.
Backbone
  Vector backbone: pMV261-Zeo
  Vector type: Bacterial Expression
Growth in bacteria
  Bacterial resistance: Bleocin (Zeocin), 50 μg/mL
  Growth temperature: 37°C
  Growth strain: DH5alpha
  Copy number: Low Copy
Gene/Insert
  Gene/Insert name: mceG (alt name: MSMEG_1366)
  Species: M. smegmatis
  Mutation: Mutation Y178A
  Cloning method: Gibson Cloning
  Sequencing primers: 5′ cagcgaggacaacttgag; 3′ tgtcaacacgtgctcgag
Resource information
  A portion of this plasmid was derived from a plasmid made by: Jeffery Cox (source of pMV261-Zeo plasmid)
Terms and licenses: Academic/Nonprofit Terms; Industry Terms: Not Available to Industry
Depositor comments: Please visit https://www.biorxiv.org/content/10.1101/2022.12.08.519548v2.full for bioRxiv preprint.
How to cite: pBEL2719 was a gift from Gira Bhabha & Damian Ekiert (Addgene plasmid # 201996 ; http://n2t.net/addgene:201996 ; RRID:Addgene_201996)
