[The description below was written by a language model from this plasmid's Addgene catalogue record and pLannotate feature annotations shown in this document.]
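Description:
pBEL2719 is a bacterial expression plasmid built on the pMV261-Zeo backbone, a zeocin-selectable derivative of the pMV261 family of E. coli–mycobacteria shuttle vectors. It carries the Mycobacterium smegmatis mceG gene (MSMEG_1366) with a Y178A point mutation, inserted by Gibson cloning. The annotated sequence is 4,765 nt. For propagation in E. coli it has a ColE1/pUC-type origin, although the catalogue entry lists the plasmid as low copy. Selection relies on the Sh ble (BleoR) gene driven by the synthetic EM7 promoter, which confers resistance to bleomycin-family drugs including zeocin.

The automated feature table labels the insert as a fragment of mkl from M. tuberculosis. This is a homology-based match to the related tuberculosis protein and corresponds in position to the M. smegmatis mceG coding sequence named in the catalogue. Downstream of the insert lie a remnant of the multiple cloning site and the rrnB T1 transcription terminator. The promoter driving mceG and the mycobacterial replication origin are not annotated. About 850 nt upstream of the insert and about 1.6 kb after the ColE1 origin carry no feature calls, so these elements may lie there, but the record does not identify them.

The stated purpose is complementation of M. smegmatis with the MceG(Y178A) variant. The associated work concerns the structure of an endogenous mycobacterial MCE lipid transporter, so the plasmid presumably serves to test whether this substitution affects MceG function in that system. The record does not state the expected effect of the Y178A change, and no epitope tags or reporters are annotated.
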