Features (pLannotate 1.2.2; 6 found; start..end, strand, type, name):
    846..1823    +  CDS            mkl (fragment): MKL_MYCTU - Experimental evidence at protein level: Swiss-Prot protein existence level 1. Not known, could be involved in the transport of ribonucleotides. From Mycobacterium tuberculosis (strain ATCC 25618 / H37Rv).
   1942..1959    -  misc_feature   MCS (fragment): multiple cloning site
   2006..2052    +  terminator     rrnB T1 terminator: transcription terminator T1 from the E. coli rrnB gene
   2091..2138    +  promoter       EM7 promoter: synthetic bacterial promoter&nbsp
   2157..2531    +  CDS            BleoR: antibiotic-binding protein; Sh ble from Streptoalloteichus hindustanus; confers resistance to bleomycin, phleomycin, and Zeocin™
   2583..3171    +  rep_origin     ori: high-copy-number ColE1/pMB1/pBR322/pUC origin of replication
>Addgene plasmid #201996 | pBEL2719 | addgene full sequence | sequence record 399913 | Addgene NGS Result
CGACGACGAGGGCCACTCTTGGCCGCAAACGGCCAAACATTTCGGGCTGCATCTGGACACCGTTAAGCGA
CTCGGCTATCGGGCGAGGAAAGAGCGTGCGGCAGAACAGGAAGCGGCTCAAAAGGCCCACAACGAAGCCG
ACAATCCACCGCTGTTCTAACGCAATTGGGGAGCGGGTGTCGCGGGGGTTCCGTGGGGGGTTCCGTTGCA
ACGGGTCGGACAGGTAAAAGTCCTGGTAGACGCTAGTTTTCTGGTTTGGGCCATGCCTGTCTCGTTGCGT
GTTTCGTTGCGCCCGTTTTGAATACCAGCCAGACGAGACGGGGTTCTACGAATCTTGGTCGATACCAAGC
CATTTCCGCTGAATATCGGGGAGCTCACCGCCAGAATCGGTGGTTGTGGTGATGTACGTGGCGAACTCCG
TTGTAGTGCCTGTGGTGGCATCCGTGGCGCGGCCGCGGTACCAGATCTTTAAATCTAGACGGTGACCACA
ACGCGCCCGCTTTGATCGGGGACGTCTGCGGCCGACCATTTACGGGTCTTGTTGTCGTTGGCGGTCATGG
GCCGAACATACTCACCCGGATCGGAGGGCCGAGGACAAGGTCGAACGAGGGGCATGACCCGGTGCGGGGC
TTCTTGCACTCGGCATAGGCGAGTGCTAAGAATAACGTTGGCACTCGCGACCGGTGAGTGCTAGGTCGGG
ACGGTGAGGCCAGGCCCGTCGTCGCAGCGAGTGGCAGCGAGGACAACTTGAGCCGTCCGTCGCGGGCACT
GCGCCCGGCCAGCGTAAGTAGCGGGGTTGCCGTCACCCGGTGACCCCCGTTTCATCCCCGATCCGGAGGA
ATCACTTCGCAATGGGCGTCCAAATCGACGTGACGGGGTTGAGCAAGTCTTTCGGGTCGTCAAAGATCTG
GGAAGACGTGACCATGTCGATCCCGGCCGGCGAGGTGAGCGTGCTGCTGGGCCCCTCCGGTACCGGCAAA
TCCGTGTTCCTGAAGTCGCTGATCGGTTTGCTCCGCCCCGAACGTGGCTCCATCGTCATCGACGGCACCG
ACATCCTGCAGTGCTCGGCCAAGGAGCTCTACGAGATCCGCACGCTGTTCGGTGTGCTGTTCCAGGACGG
CGCGCTGTTCGGCTCGATGAACATCTACGACAACACCGCGTTCCCGCTCCGTGAGCACACCAAGAAGAGC
GAGAGCGAAATCCGCAAGATCGTGATGGAGAAGCTCGACCTGGTCGGTATGCCCAACGACGGGCACAAGT
TCCCCGGTGAGATCTCCGGCGGTATGCGCAAGCGCGCCGGTCTGGCCCGCGCACTCGTGCTCGATCCGGA
GATCATCCTCTGCGACGAGCCGGACTCGGGTCTGGACCCGGTGCGTACGGCCGCCCTGTCGCAGCTGCTG
ATCGACATCAACGCGCAGATCGACGCGACCGTGCTGATCGTGACGCACAACATCAACATCGCCCGCACCG
TGCCCGACAACATGGGCATGCTGTTCCGCAAGCAGCTGGTGATGTTCGGCCCGCGTGAGGTGCTTCTGAC
CAGCGAGGAGCCGGTGGTCAAGCAGTTCCTCAACGGCCGCCGTATCGGCCCGATCGGTATGTCGGAGGAG
AAGGACGAGGCCACCGCGGCCGCCGAGCAGGCCCTGGTGGACGCCGGCCAGCACGACGGCGGTGTCGAGG
AGATCGAGGGTGTGCCGCCGCAGCTGCAGGCCACCCCGGGTATGCCCGAGCGCAAGGCCGTGGCCCGCCG
CAAGGCCCGCGTGCGCGAGATCCTGCACACCCTCCCGCCCGCCGCGCAGGCCGCGATCCTCGAAGAGCTC
GACCGCGACCAGCCGCAGCTGTCCGCCCCGACCACCCAGACGGCCGCCACCGCGCCCGTCGAGAACTACG
ACGACTCGCCGACGGGCGTCATCGAGGTGCCCAAGCAGGCGTAAGATCCAGCTGCAGAATTCGAAGCTTA
TCGATGTCGACGTAGTTAACTAGCGTACGATCGACTGCCAGGCATCAAATAAAACGAAAGGCTCAGTCGA
AAGACTGGGCCTTTCGTTTTATGCCATCATGGCCGCGGTGATCAGCTAGCTCGAGCACGTGTTGACAATT
AATCATCGGCATAGTATATCGGCATAGTATAATACGACAAGGTGAGGAACTAAACCATGGCTAAGTTGAC
CAGTGCCGTTCCGGTGCTCACCGCGCGCGACGTCGCCGGAGCGGTCGAGTTCTGGACCGACCGGCTCGGG
TTCTCCCGGGACTTCGTGGAGGACGACTTCGCCGGTGTGGTCCGGGACGACGTGACCCTGTTCATCAGCG
CGGTCCAGGACCAGGTGGTGCCGGACAACACCCTGGCCTGGGTGTGGGTGCGCGGCCTGGACGAGCTGTA
CACCGAGTGGTCGGAGGTCGTGTCCACGAACTTCCGGGACGCCTCCGGGCCGGCCATGACCGAGATCGGC
GAGCAGCCGTGGGGGCGGGAGTTCGCCCTGCGCGACCCGGCCGGCAACTGCGTGCACTTCGTGGCCGAGG
AGCAGGACTGAGAATCTAGTTCCATGAGCGTCAGACCCCGTAGAAAAGATCAAAGGATCTTCTTGAGATC
CTTTTTTTCTGCGCGTAATCTGCTGCTTGCAAACAAAAAAACCACCGCTACCAGCGGTGGTTTGTTTGCC
GGATCAAGAGCTACCAACTCTTTTTCCGAAGGTAACTGGCTTCAGCAGAGCGCAGATACCAAATACTGTC
CTTCTAGTGTAGCCGTAGTTAGGCCACCACTTCAAGAACTCTGTAGCACCGCCTACATACCTCGCTCTGC
TAATCCTGTTACCAGTGGCTGCTGCCAGTGGCGATAAGTCGTGTCTTACCGGGTTGGACTCAAGACGATA
GTTACCGGATAAGGCGCAGCGGTCGGGCTGAACGGGGGGTTCGTGCACACAGCCCAGCTTGGAGCGAACG
ACCTACACCGAACTGAGATACCTACAGCGTGAGCTATGAGAAAGCGCCACGCTTCCCGAGGGGAGAAAGG
CGGACAGGTATCCGGTAAGCGGCAGGGTCGGAACAGGAGAGCGCACGAGGGAGCTTCCAGGGGGAAACGC
CTGGTATCTTTATAGTCCTGTCGGGTTTCGCCACCTCTGACTTGAGCGTCGATTTTTGTGATGCTCGTCA
GGGGGGCGGAGCCTATGGAAAAACGCCAGCAACGCGGCCTTTTTACGGTTCCTGGCCTTTTGCTGGCCTT
TTGCTCACATGTTCTTTCCTGCGTTATCCCCTGATTCTGTGGATAACCGTATTACCGCCTTTGAGTGAGC
TGATACCGCTCGCCGCAGCCGAACGACCGAGCGCAACGCGTGAGCCCACCAGCTCCGTAAGTTCGGGCGC
TGTGTGGCTCGTACCCGCGCATTCAGGCGGCAGGGGGTCTAACGGGTCTAAGGCGGCGTGTACGGCCGCC
ACAGCGGCTCTCAGCGGCCCGGAAACGTCCTCGAAACGACGCATGTGTTCCTCCTGGTTGGTACAGGTGG
TTGGGGGTGCTCGGCTGTCGCTGGTGTTCCACCACCAGGGCTCGACGGGAGAGCGGGGGAGTGTGCAGTT
GTGGGGTGGCCCCTCAGCGAAATATCTGACTTGGAGCTCGTGTCGGACCATACACCGGTGATTAATCGTG
GTCTACTACCAAGCGTGAGCCACGTCGCCGACGAATTTGAGCAGCTCTGGCTGCCGTACTGGCCGCTGGC
AAGCGACGATCTGCTCGAGGGGATCTACCGCCAAAGCCGCGCGTCGGCCCTAGGCCGCCGGTACATCGAG
GCGAACCCAACAGCGCTGGCAAACCTGCTGGTCGTGGACGTAGACCATCCAGACGCAGCGCTCCGAGCGC
TCAGCGCCCGGGGGTCCCATCCGCTGCCCAACGCGATCGTGGGCAATCGCGCCAACGGCCACGCACACGC
AGTGTGGGCACTCAACGCCCCTGTTCCACGCACCGAATACGCGCGGCGTAAGCCGCTCGCATACATGGCG
GCGTGCGCCGAAGGCCTTCGGCGCGCCGTCGATGGCGACCGCAGTTACTCAGGCCTCATGACCAAAAACC
CCGGCCACATCGCCTGGGAAACGGAATGGCTCCACTCAGATCTCTACACACTCAGCCACATCGAGGCCGA
GCTCGGCGCGAACATGCCACCGCCGCGCTGGCGTCAGCAGACCACGTACAAAGCGGCTCCGACGCCGCTA
GGGCGGAATTGCGCACTGTTCGATTCCGTCAGGTTGTGGGCCTATCGTCCCGCCCTCATGCGGATCTACC
TGCCGACCCGGAACGTGGACGGACTCGGCCGCGCGATCTATGCCGAGTGCCACGCGCGAAACGCCGAATT
TCCGTGCAACGACGTGTGTCCCGGACCGCTACCGGACAGCGAGGTCCGCGCCATCGCCAACAGCATTTGG
CGTTGGATCACAACCAAGTCGCGCATTTGGGCGGACGGGATCGTGGTCTACGAGGCCACACTCAGTGCGC
GCCAGTCGGCCATCTCGCGGAAGGGCGCAGCAGCGCGCACGGCGGCGAGCACAGTTGCGCGGCGCGCAAA
GTCCGCGTCAGCCATGGAGGCATTGCTATGAGCGACGGCTACAGCGACGGCTACAACCGGCAGCCGACTG
TCCGCAAAAAGCGGCGCGTGACCGCCGCCGAAGGCGCTCGAATCACCGGACTATCCGAACGCCACGTCGT
CCGGCTCGTGGCGCAGGAACGCAGCGAGTGGCTCGCCGAGCAGGCTGCACGCCGCGAACGCATCCGCGCC
TATCA
